Addgene plasmid #174134: pAAV-hSyn-mCherry.3xFLAG.NOS1AP396-500-WPRE
Purpose: pAAV plasmid expressing an mCherry.3xFLAG.NOS1AP396-500 fusion protein under the hSyn promoter
Depositing lab: Florian Freudenberg. Depositing organization: Goethe-Universitaet Frankfurt am Main. Publication: Hippocampal overexpression of NOS1AP promotes endophenotypes related to mental disorders. Freudenberg F, Candemir E, Chen X, Li LL, Esen-Sehir D, Schenk N, Kinoshita M, Grunewald L, Frerichs V, Fattakhov N, Manchen J, Bikas S, Kumar A, OLeary A, Slattery DA, von Engelhardt J, Courtney MJ, Reif A. EBioMedicine. 2021 Aug 26;71:103565. doi: 10.1016/j.ebiom.2021.103565. PubMed 34455393.
Backbone
  Vector backbone: pAAV
  Backbone size w/o insert (bp): 5339
  Total vector size (bp): 5661
  Vector type: AAV
Growth in bacteria
  Bacterial resistance: Ampicillin, 100 μg/mL
  Growth temperature: 37°C
  Growth strain: NEB Stable
  Copy number: High Copy
Gene/Insert
  Gene/Insert name: Nos1ap (alt name: CAPON)
  Species: M. musculus (mouse)
  Insert size (bp): 321
  Mutation: Only contains the sequences coding for amino acids 396-427
  GenBank ID: NM_001109985
  Entrez Gene: Nos1ap (a.k.a. 6330408P19Rik, Capon)
  Promoter: hSyn
  Tag / fusion protein: mCherry (N terminal on backbone); 3xFLAG (N terminal on backbone)
  Cloning method: Restriction Enzyme; 5′ cloning site NheI (not destroyed); 3′ cloning site HindIII (not destroyed)
  Sequencing primers: 5′ CCCCGTAATGCAGAAGAAGA; 3′ CATAGCGTAAAAGGAGCAACA
Resource information
  A portion of this plasmid was derived from a plasmid made by: The backbone was obtained from pAAV-hSyn-hChR2(H134R)-mCherry, a gift from Karl Deisseroth (Addgene plasmid # 26976). mCherry was amplified by PCR from pAAV-hSyn-hChR2(H134R)-mCherry, a gift from Karl Deisseroth (Addgene plasmid # 26976).
Terms and licenses: Academic/Nonprofit Terms; Industry Terms: Not Available to Industry
How to cite: pAAV-hSyn-mCherry.3xFLAG.NOS1AP396-500-WPRE was a gift from Florian Freudenberg (Addgene plasmid # 174134 ; http://n2t.net/addgene:174134 ; RRID:Addgene_174134)
