[The description below was written by a language model from this plasmid's Addgene catalogue record and pLannotate feature annotations shown in this document.]
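Description:
pAAV-hSyn-mCherry.3xFLAG.NOS1AP396-500-WPRE is an adeno-associated virus transfer plasmid built on a pAAV backbone derived from an hSyn-driven channelrhodopsin-mCherry vector. It is intended for packaging recombinant AAV that expresses a tagged fragment of mouse Nos1ap (CAPON) in neurons. In bacteria it is maintained by a high-copy ColE1/pUC-type origin and selected with ampicillin through the bla gene. An f1 phage origin is also present. A recombination-deficient growth strain is recorded, which is consistent with the need to preserve the repeat-rich ITRs.

The expression cassette lies between AAV2 inverted terminal repeats, which allow the genome to be replicated and packaged when helper functions are supplied. The downstream ITR is annotated in full, whereas the upstream one is detected only as two short fragments in the sequenced record. The human synapsin I promoter confers neuron-restricted transcription of a single open reading frame made up of mCherry, a 3xFLAG epitope and the C-terminal Nos1ap fragment, which was cloned between NheI and HindIII sites. mCherry gives red fluorescent identification of transduced cells, and the FLAG tags allow immunodetection or pulldown. A WPRE and the human growth hormone polyadenylation signal follow the coding region to improve transcript stability and expression.

The record is not consistent about the fragment's extent. The name gives residues 396–500, and both the 321 bp insert size and the roughly 315 nt annotated Nos1ap feature fit about 105 codons, but the mutation field states amino acids 396–427. Nos1ap is an adaptor that binds neuronal nitric oxide synthase. The associated publication concerns hippocampal overexpression of NOS1AP and behavioural endophenotypes related to mental disorders, which suggests use for viral delivery of this domain in the mouse brain.
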