Features (pLannotate 1.2.2; 17 found; start..end, strand, type, name):
      1..589     +  rep_origin     ori: high-copy-number ColE1/pMB1/pBR322/pUC origin of replication
    662..689     +  repeat_region  AAV2 ITR (fragment): inverted terminal repeat of adeno-associated virus serotype 2 inverted
    718..745     +  repeat_region  AAV2 ITR (fragment): inverted terminal repeat of adeno-associated virus serotype 2 inverted
    825..1272    +  promoter       hSyn promoter: human synapsin I promoter; confers neuron-specific expression (Kügler et al., 2003)
   1286..1303    +  misc_feature   MCS (fragment): pUC18/19 multiple cloning site
   1310..2017    +  CDS            mCherry: mCherry is a basic (constitutively fluorescent) red fluorescent protein published in 2004, derived from Discosoma sp.. It is reported to be a very rapidly-maturing monomer with low acid sensitivity.
   2024..2089    +  CDS            3xFLAG: three tandem FLAG® epitope tags, followed by an enterokinase cleavage site
   2096..2410    +  CDS            Nos1ap (fragment): CAPON_MOUSE - Also known as Capon, Kiaa0464. Experimental evidence at protein level: Swiss-Prot protein existence level 1. Adapter protein involved in neuronal nitric-oxide (NO) synthesis regulation via its association with nNOS/NOS1. The complex formed with NOS1 and synapsins is necessary for specific NO and synapsin functions at a presynaptic level. Mediates an indirect interaction between NOS1 and RASD1 leading to enhance the ability of NOS1 to activate RASD1. Competes with DLG4 for interaction with NOS1, possibly affecting NOS1 activity by regulating the interaction between NOS1 and DLG4 (
   2427..3015    +  misc_feature   WPRE: woodchuck hepatitis virus posttranscriptional regulatory element
   3047..3523    +  polyA_signal   hGH poly(A) signal: human growth hormone polyadenylation signal
   3563..3703    +  repeat_region  AAV2 ITR: inverted terminal repeat of adeno-associated virus serotype 2 inverted
   3708..3759    -  misc_feature   bom (fragment): basis of mobility region from pBR322
   3778..4233    +  rep_origin     f1 ori (sequence partly withheld): f1 bacteriophage origin of replication; arrow indicates direction of (+) strand synthesis
   4234..4283    -  misc_feature   bom (fragment): basis of mobility region from pBR322
   4385..4420    -  CDS            rop (fragment): Rop protein, which maintains plasmids at low copy number; rop
   4515..4619    +  promoter       AmpR promoter: bla
   4620..5480    +  CDS            AmpR: β-lactamase; bla; confers resistance to ampicillin, carbenicillin, and related antibiotics
>Addgene plasmid #174134 | pAAV-hSyn-mCherry.3xFLAG.NOS1AP396-500-WPRE | addgene full sequence | sequence record 345686 | Addgene NGS Result
TTGAGATCCTTTTTTTCTGCGCGTAATCTGCTGCTTGCAAACAAAAAAACCACCGCTACCAGCGGTGGTT
TGTTTGCCGGATCAAGAGCTACCAACTCTTTTTCCGAAGGTAACTGGCTTCAGCAGAGCGCAGATACCAA
ATACTGTTCTTCTAGTGTAGCCGTAGTTAGGCCACCACTTCAAGAACTCTGTAGCACCGCCTACATACCT
CGCTCTGCTAATCCTGTTACCAGTGGCTGCTGCCAGTGGCGATAAGTCGTGTCTTACCGGGTTGGACTCA
AGACGATAGTTACCGGATAAGGCGCAGCGGTCGGGCTGAACGGGGGGTTCGTGCACACAGCCCAGCTTGG
AGCGAACGACCTACACCGAACTGAGATACCTACAGCGTGAGCTATGAGAAAGCGCCACGCTTCCCGAAGG
GAGAAAGGCGGACAGGTATCCGGTAAGCGGCAGGGTCGGAACAGGAGAGCGCACGAGGGAGCTTCCAGGG
GGAAACGCCTGGTATCTTTATAGTCCTGTCGGGTTTCGCCACCTCTGACTTGAGCGTCGATTTTTGTGAT
GCTCGTCAGGGGGGCGGAGCCTATGGAAAAACGCCAGCAACGCGGCCTTTTTACGGTTCCTGGCCTTTTG
CTGGCCTTTTGCTCACATGTCCTGCAGGCAGCTGCGCGCTCGCTCGCTCACTGAGGCCGCCCGGGCGTCG
GGCGACCTTTGGTCGCCCGGCCTCAGTGAGCGAGCGAGCGCGCAGAGAGGGAGTGGCCAACTCCATCACT
AGGGGTTCCTGCGGCCGCACGCGTGTGTCTAGACTGCAGAGGGCCCTGCGTATGAGTGCAAGTGGGTTTT
AGGACCAGGATGAGGCGGGGTGGGGGTGCCTACCTGACGACCGACCCCGACCCACTGGACAAGCACCCAA
CCCCCATTCCCCAAATTGCGCATCCCCTATCAGAGAGGGGGAGGGGAAACAGGATGCGGCGAGGCGCGTG
CGCACTGCCAGCTTCAGCACCGCGGACAGTGCCTTCGCCCCCGCCTGGCGGCGCGCGCCACCGCCGCCTC
AGCACTGAAGGCGCGCTGACGTCACTCGCCGGTCCCCCGCAAACTCCCCTTCCCGGCCACCTTGGTCGCG
TCCGCGCCGCCGCCGGCCCAGCCGGACCGCACCACGCGAGGCGCGAGATAGGGGGGCACGGGCGCGACCA
TCTGCGCTGCGGCGCCGGCGACTCAGCGCTGCCTCAGTCTGCGGTGGGCAGCGGAGGAGTCGTGTCGTGC
CTGAGAGCGCAGTCGAGAAGGTACCGGATCCTCTAGAGTCGACGCCACCATGGTGAGCAAGGGCGAGGAG
GATAACATGGCCATCATCAAGGAGTTCATGCGCTTCAAGGTGCACATGGAGGGCTCCGTGAACGGCCACG
AGTTCGAGATCGAGGGCGAGGGCGAGGGCCGCCCCTACGAGGGCACCCAGACCGCCAAGCTGAAGGTGAC
CAAGGGTGGCCCCCTGCCCTTCGCCTGGGACATCCTGTCCCCTCAGTTCATGTACGGCTCCAAGGCCTAC
GTGAAGCACCCCGCCGACATCCCCGACTACTTGAAGCTGTCCTTCCCCGAGGGCTTCAAGTGGGAGCGCG
TGATGAACTTCGAGGACGGCGGCGTGGTGACCGTGACCCAGGACTCCTCCCTGCAGGACGGCGAGTTCAT
CTACAAGGTGAAGCTGCGCGGCACCAACTTCCCCTCCGACGGCCCCGTAATGCAGAAGAAGACCATGGGC
TGGGAGGCCTCCTCCGAGCGGATGTACCCCGAGGACGGCGCCCTGAAGGGCGAGATCAAGCAGAGGCTGA
AGCTGAAGGACGGCGGCCACTACGACGCTGAGGTCAAGACCACCTACAAGGCCAAGAAGCCCGTGCAGCT
GCCCGGCGCCTACAACGTCAACATCAAGTTGGACATCACCTCCCACAACGAGGACTACACCATCGTGGAA
CAGTACGAACGCGCCGAGGGCCGCCACTCCACCGGCGGCATGGACGAGCTGTACAAGGAATTCGACTACA
AAGACCATGACGGTGATTATAAAGATCATGATATTGATTACAAGGATGACGATGACAAGCTAGCTCACTC
ACCACTGCTGGGCGCTGGCTTGGCTGACTTTGCCCACCCAGCGGGCAGCCCTTTAGGTAGGCATGACTGC
TTGGTGAAGCTGGAGTGCTTTCGCTTCCTCCCACCTGAGGATACCCAGCCGATGATGGCACAGGGTGAGC
CGCTCCTAGGTGGCCTGGAGCTCATCAAGTTCCGAGAGTCGGGCATCGCCTCTGAGTATGAGTCCAACAC
AGACGAAAGCGAGGAGCGTGACTCATGGTCACAGGAAGAGCTGCCACGCCTGCTCAATGTCTTACAGCGG
CAGGAGTTGGGTGACAGTTTGGATGATGAGTAGTAAGCTTATCGATAATCAACCTCTGGATTACAAAATT
TGTGAAAGATTGACTGGTATTCTTAACTATGTTGCTCCTTTTACGCTATGTGGATACGCTGCTTTAATGC
CTTTGTATCATGCTATTGCTTCCCGTATGGCTTTCATTTTCTCCTCCTTGTATAAATCCTGGTTGCTGTC
TCTTTATGAGGAGTTGTGGCCCGTTGTCAGGCAACGTGGCGTGGTGTGCACTGTGTTTGCTGACGCAACC
CCCACTGGTTGGGGCATTGCCACCACCTGTCAGCTCCTTTCCGGGACTTTCGCTTTCCCCCTCCCTATTG
CCACGGCGGAACTCATCGCCGCCTGCCTTGCCCGCTGCTGGACAGGGGCTCGGCTGTTGGGCACTGACAA
TTCCGTGGTGTTGTCGGGGAAATCATCGTCCTTTCCTTGGCTGCTCGCCTATGTTGCCACCTGGATTCTG
CGCGGGACGTCCTTCTGCTACGTCCCTTCGGCCCTCAATCCAGCGGACCTTCCTTCCCGCGGCCTGCTGC
CGGCTCTGCGGCCTCTTCCGCGTCTTCGCCTTCGCCCTCAGACGAGTCGGATCTCCCTTTGGGCCGCCTC
CCCGCATCGATACCGAGCGCTGCTCGAGAGATCTACGGGTGGCATCCCTGTGACCCCTCCCCAGTGCCTC
TCCTGGCCCTGGAAGTTGCCACTCCAGTGCCCACCAGCCTTGTCCTAATAAAATTAAGTTGCATCATTTT
GTCTGACTAGGTGTCCTTCTATAATATTATGGGGTGGAGGGGGGTGGTATGGAGCAAGGGGCAAGTTGGG
AAGACAACCTGTAGGGCCTGCGGGGTCTATTGGGAACCAAGCTGGAGTGCAGTGGCACAATCTTGGCTCA
CTGCAATCTCCGCCTCCTGGGTTCAAGCGATTCTCCTGCCTCAGCCTCCCGAGTTGTTGGGATTCCAGGC
ATGCATGACCAGGCTCAGCTAATTTTTGTTTTTTTGGTAGAGACGGGGTTTCACCATATTGGCCAGGCTG
GTCTCCAACTCCTAATCTCAGGTGATCTACCCACCTTGGCCTCCCAAATTGCTGGGATTACAGGCGTGAA
CCACTGCTCCCTTCCCTGTCCTTCTGATTTTGTAGGTAACCACGTGCGGACCGAGCGGCCGCAGGAACCC
CTAGTGATGGAGTTGGCCACTCCCTCTCTGCGCGCTCGCTCGCTCACTGAGGCCGGGCGACCAAAGGTCG
CCCGACGCCCGGGCTTTGCCCGGGCGGCCTCAGTGAGCGAGCGAGCGCGCAGCTGCCTGCAGGGGCGCCT
GATGCGGTATTTTCTCCTTACGCATCTGTGCGGTATTTCACACCGCATA
[95 nt withheld, positions 3760-3854]
T
[46 nt withheld, positions 3856-3901]
C
[141 nt withheld, positions 3903-4043]
CCTTTGACGTTGGAGTCCACGTTCTTT
[37 nt withheld, positions 4071-4107]
ACTCTATCTCGGGCTATTCTTTTGATTTATAAGGGATTTTGCCGATTTCGGTCTATTGGTTAAAAAATGA
GCTGATTTAACAAAAATTTAACGCGAATTTTAACAAAATATTAACGTTTACAATTTTATGGTGCACTCTC
AGTACAATCTGCTCTGATGCCGCATAGTTAAGCCAGCCCCGACACCCGCCAACACCCGCTGACGCGCCCT
GACGGGCTTGTCTGCTCCCGGCATCCGCTTACAGACAAGCTGTGACCGTCTCCGGGAGCTGCATGTGTCA
GAGGTTTTCACCGTCATCACCGAAACGCGCGAGACGAAAGGGCCTCGTGATACGCCTATTTTTATAGGTT
AATGTCATGATAATAATGGTTTCTTAGACGTCAGGTGGCACTTTTCGGGGAAATGTGCGCGGAACCCCTA
TTTGTTTATTTTTCTAAATACATTCAAATATGTATCCGCTCATGAGACAATAACCCTGATAAATGCTTCA
ATAATATTGAAAAAGGAAGAGTATGAGTATTCAACATTTCCGTGTCGCCCTTATTCCCTTTTTTGCGGCA
TTTTGCCTTCCTGTTTTTGCTCACCCAGAAACGCTGGTGAAAGTAAAAGATGCTGAAGATCAGTTGGGTG
CACGAGTGGGTTACATCGAACTGGATCTCAACAGCGGTAAGATCCTTGAGAGTTTTCGCCCCGAAGAACG
TTTTCCAATGATGAGCACTTTTAAAGTTCTGCTATGTGGCGCGGTATTATCCCGTATTGACGCCGGGCAA
GAGCAACTCGGTCGCCGCATACACTATTCTCAGAATGACTTGGTTGAGTACTCACCAGTCACAGAAAAGC
ATCTTACGGATGGCATGACAGTAAGAGAATTATGCAGTGCTGCCATAACCATGAGTGATAACACTGCGGC
CAACTTACTTCTGACAACGATCGGAGGACCGAAGGAGCTAACCGCTTTTTTGCACAACATGGGGGATCAT
GTAACTCGCCTTGATCGTTGGGAACCGGAGCTGAATGAAGCCATACCAAACGACGAGCGTGACACCACGA
TGCCTGTAGCAATGGCAACAACGTTGCGCAAACTATTAACTGGCGAACTACTTACTCTAGCTTCCCGGCA
ACAATTAATAGACTGGATGGAGGCGGATAAAGTTGCAGGACCACTTCTGCGCTCGGCCCTTCCGGCTGGC
TGGTTTATTGCTGATAAATCTGGAGCCGGTGAGCGTGGGTCTCGCGGTATCATTGCAGCACTGGGGCCAG
ATGGTAAGCCCTCCCGTATCGTAGTTATCTACACGACGGGGAGTCAGGCAACTATGGATGAACGAAATAG
ACAGATCGCTGAGATAGGTGCCTCACTGATTAAGCATTGGTAACTGTCAGACCAAGTTTACTCATATATA
CTTTAGATTGATTTAAAACTTCATTTTTAATTTAAAAGGATCTAGGTGAAGATCCTTTTTGATAATCTCA
TGACCAAAATCCCTTAACGTGAGTTTTCGTTCCACTGAGCGTCAGACCCCGTAGAAAAGATCAAAGGATC
TTC
